>Addgene plasmid #105030 | pKLV2-U6gRNA5(Ndufa2-g1)-PGKpuroBFP-W | addgene full sequence | sequence record 207376 | Addgene NGS Result
CTAAATTGTAAGCGTTAATATTTTGTTAAAATTCGCGTTAAATTTTTGTTAAATCAGCTCATTTTTTAAC
CAATAGGCCGAAATCGGCAAAATCCCTTATAAATCAAAAGAATAGACCGAGATAGGGT
[37 nt withheld, positions 129-165]
AAAGAACGTGGACTCCAACGTCAAAGG
[49 nt withheld, positions 193-241]
T
[91 nt withheld, positions 243-333]
G
[124 nt withheld, positions 335-458]
CCCATTCGCCATTCAGGCTGCGCAACTGTTGGGAAGGGCGATCGGTGCGGGCCTCTTCGCTATTACGCCA
GCTGGCGAAAGGGGGATGTGCTGCAAGGCGATTAAGTTGGGTAACGCCAGGGTTTTCCCAGTCACGACGT
TGTAAAACGACGGCCAGTGAGCGCGCGTAATACGACTCACTATAGGGCGAATTGACTAGTACATAACTTA
CGGTAAATGGCCCGCCTGGCTGACCGCCCAACGACCCCCGCCCATTGACGTCAATAATGACGTATGTTCC
CATAGTAACGCCAATAGGGACTTTCCATTGACGTCAATGGGTGGAGTATTTACGGTAAACTGCCCACTTG
GCAGTACATCAAGTGTATCATATGCCAAGTACGCCCCCTATTGACGTCAATGACGGTAAATGGCCCGCCT
GGCATTATGCCCAGTACATGACCTTATGGGACTTTCCTACTTGGCAGTACATCTACGTATTAGTCATCGC
TATTACCATGGTGATGCGGTTTTGGCAGTACATCAATGGGCGTGGATAGCGGTTTGACTCACGGGGATTT
CCAAGTCTCCACCCCATTGACGTCAATGGGAGTTTGTTTTGGCACCAAAATCAACGGGACTTTCCAAAAT
GTCGTAACAACTCCGCCCCATTGACGCAAATGGGCGGTAGGCGTGTACGGTGGGAGGTCTATATAAGCAG
CGCGTTTTGCCTGTACTGGGTCTCTCTGGTTAGACCAGATCTGAGCCTGGGAGCTCTCTGGCTAACTAGG
GAACCCACTGCTTAAGCCTCAATAAAGCTTGCCTTGAGTGCTTCAAGTAGTGTGTGCCCGTCTGTTGTGT
GACTCTGGTAACTAGAGATCCCTCAGACCCTTTTAGTCAGTGTGGAAAATCTCTAGCAGTGGCGCCCGAA
CAGGGACTTGAAAGCGAAAGGGAAACCAGAGGAGCTCTCTCGACGCAGGACTCGGCTTGCTGAAGCGCGC
ACGGCAAGAGGCGAGGGGCGGCGACTGGTGAGTACGCCAAAAATTTTGACTAGCGGAGGCTAGAAGGAGA
GAGATGGGTGCGAGAGCGTCAGTATTAAGCGGGGGAGAATTAGATCGCGATGGGAAAAAATTCGGTTAAG
GCCAGGGGGAAAGAAAAAATATAAATTAAAACATATAGTATGGGCAAGCAGGGAGCTAGAACGATTCGCA
GTTAATCCTGGCCTGTTAGAAACATCAGAAGGCTGTAGACAAATACTGGGACAGCTACAACCATCCCTTC
AGACAGGATCAGAAGAACTTAGATCATTATATAATACAGTAGCAACCCTCTATTGTGTGCATCAAAGGAT
AGAGATAAAAGACACCAAGGAAGCTTTAGACAAGATAGAGGAAGAGCAAAACAAAAGTAAGACCACCGCA
CAGCAAGCGGCCGGCCGCGCTGATCTTCAGACCTGGAGGAGGAGATATGAGGGACAATTGGAGAAGTGAA
TTATATAAATATAAAGTAGTAAAAATTGAACCATTAGGAGTAGCACCCACCAAGGCAAAGAGAAGAGTGG
TGCAGAGAGAAAAAAGAGCAGTGGGAATAGGAGCTTTGTTCCTTGGGTTCTTGGGAGCAGCAGGAAGCAC
TATGGGCGCAGCGTCAATGACGCTGACGGTACAGGCCAGACAATTATTGTCTGGTATAGTGCAGCAGCAG
AACAATTTGCTGAGGGCTATTGAGGCGCAACAGCATCTGTTGCAACTCACAGTCTGGGGCATCAAGCAGC
TCCAGGCAAGAATCCTGGCTGTGGAAAGATACCTAAAGGATCAACAGCTCCTGGGGATTTGGGGTTGCTC
TGGAAAACTCATTTGCACCACTGCTGTGCCTTGGAATGCTAGTTGGAGTAATAAATCTCTGGAACAGATT
TGGAATCACACGACCTGGATGGAGTGGGACAGAGAAATTAACAATTACACAAGCTTAATACACTCCTTAA
TTGAAGAATCGCAAAACCAGCAAGAAAAGAATGAACAAGAATTATTGGAATTAGATAAATGGGCAAGTTT
GTGGAATTGGTTTAACATAACAAATTGGCTGTGGTATATAAAATTATTCATAATGATAGTAGGAGGCTTG
GTAGGTTTAAGAATAGTTTTTGCTGTACTTTCTATAGTGAATAGAGTTAGGCAGGGATATTCACCATTAT
CGTTTCAGACCCACCTCCCAACCCCGAGGGGACCCGACAGGCCCGAAGGAATAGAAGAAGAAGGTGGAGA
GAGAGACAGAGACAGATCCATTCGATTAGTGAACGGATCGGCACTGCGTGCGCCAATTCTGCAGACAAAT
GGCAGTATTCATCCACAATTTTAAAAGAAAAGGGGGGATTGGGGGGTACAGTGCAGGGGAAAGAATAGTA
GACATAATAGCAACAGACATACAAACTAAAGAATTACAAAAACAAATTACAAAAATTCAAAATTTTCGGG
TTTATTACAGGGACAGCAGAGATCCAGTTTGGTTAGTACCGGGCCCTACGCGTCCAAGGTCGGGCAGGAA
GAGGGCCTATTTCCCATGATTCCTTCATATTTGCATATACGATACAAGGCTGTTAGAGAGATAATTAGAA
TTAATTTGACTGTAAACACAAAGATATTAGTACAAAATACGTGACGTAGAAAGTAATAATTTCTTGGGTA
GTTTGCAGTTTTAAAATTATGTTTTAAAATGGACTATCATATGCTTACCGTAACTTGAAAGTATTTCGAT
TTCTTGGCTTTATATATCTTGTGGAAAGGACGAAACACCGCCAAGCTTTGGGCCCGCTAGTTTAAGAGCT
ATGCTGGAAACAGCATAGCAAGTTTAAATAAGGCTAGTCCGTTATCAACTTGAAAAAGTGGCACCGAGTC
GGTGCTTTTTTTGGATCCAATTCTACCGGGTAGGGGAGGCGCTTTTCCCAAGGCAGTCTGGAGCATGCGC
TTTAGCAGCCCCGCTGGGCACTTGGCGCTACACAAGTGGCCTCTGGCCTCGCACACATTCCACATCCACC
GGTAGGCGCCAACCGGCTCCGTTCTTTGGTGGCCCCTTCGCGCCACCTTCTACTCCTCCCCTAGTCAGGA
AGTTCCCCCCCGCCCCGCAGCTCGCGTCGTGCAGGACGTGACAAATGGAAGTAGCACGTCTCACTAGTCT
CGTGCAGATGGACAGCACCGCTGAGCAATGGAAGCGGGTAGGCCTTTGGGGCAGCGGCCAATAGCAGCTT
TGCTCCTTCGCTTTCTGGGCTCAGAGGCTGGGAAGGGGTGGGTCCGGGGGCGGGCTCAGGGGCGGGCTCA
GGGGCGGGGCGGGCGCCCGAAGGTCCTCCGGAGGCCCGGCATTCTGCACGCTTCAAAAGCGCACGTCTGC
CGCGCTGTTCTCCTCTTCCTCATCTCCGGGCCTTTCGACCTGCATCCATCTAGATCTCGAGCAGCTGAAG
CTTACCATGACCGAGTACAAGCCCACGGTGCGCCTCGCCACCCGCGACGACGTCCCCAGGGCCGTACGCA
CCCTCGCCGCCGCGTTCGCCGACTACCCCGCCACGCGCCACACCGTCGATCCGGACCGCCACATCGAGCG
GGTCACCGAGCTGCAAGAACTCTTCCTCACGCGCGTCGGGCTCGACATCGGCAAGGTGTGGGTCGCGGAC
GACGGCGCCGCGGTGGCGGTCTGGACCACGCCGGAGAGCGTCGAAGCGGGGGCGGTGTTCGCCGAGATCG
GCCCGCGCATGGCCGAGTTGAGCGGTTCCCGGCTGGCCGCGCAGCAACAGATGGAAGGCCTCCTGGCGCC
GCACCGGCCCAAGGAGCCCGCGTGGTTCCTGGCCACCGTCGGCGTCTCGCCCGACCACCAGGGCAAGGGT
CTGGGCAGCGCCGTCGTGCTCCCCGGAGTGGAGGCGGCCGAGCGCGCCGGGGTGCCCGCCTTCCTGGAGA
CCTCCGCGCCCCGCAACCTCCCCTTCTACGAGCGGCTCGGCTTCACCGTCACCGCCGACGTCGAGGTGCC
CGAAGGACCGCGCACCTGGTGCATGACCCGCAAGCCCGGTGCCGGCGGCGGGTCCGGAGGAGAGGGCAGA
GGAAGTCTCCTAACATGCGGTGACGTGGAGGAGAATCCTGGCCCAATGAGCGAGCTGATTAAGGAGAACA
TGCACATGAAGCTGTACATGGAGGGCACCGTGGACAACCATCACTTCAAGTGCACATCCGAGGGCGAAGG
CAAGCCCTACGAGGGCACCCAGACCATGAGAATCAAGGTGGTCGAGGGCGGCCCTCTCCCCTTCGCCTTC
GACATCCTGGCTACTAGCTTCCTCTACGGCAGCAAGACCTTCATCAACCACACCCAGGGCATCCCCGACT
TCTTCAAGCAGTCCTTCCCTGAGGGCTTCACATGGGAGAGAGTCACCACATACGAGGACGGGGGCGTGCT
GACCGCTACCCAGGACACCAGCCTCCAGGACGGCTGCCTCATCTACAACGTCAAGATCAGAGGGGTGAAC
TTCACATCCAACGGCCCTGTGATGCAGAAGAAAACACTCGGCTGGGAGGCCTTCACCGAGACGCTGTACC
CCGCTGACGGCGGCCTGGAAGGCAGAAACGACATGGCCCTGAAGCTCGTGGGCGGGAGCCATCTGATCGC
AAACATCAAGACCACATATAGATCCAAGAAACCCGCTAAGAACCTCAAGATGCCTGGCGTCTACTATGTG
GACTACAGACTGGAAAGAATCAAGGAGGCCAACAACGAGACCTACGTCGAGCAGCACGAGGTGGCAGTGG
CCAGATACTGCGACCTCCCTAGCAAACTGGGGCACAAGCTTAATTGAGCGGCCGCTCAACCTCTGGATTA
CAAAATTTGTGAAAGATTGACTGGTATTCTTAACTATGTTGCTCCTTTTACGCTATGTGGATACGCTGCT
TTAATGCCTTTGTATCATGCTATTGCTTCCCGTATGGCTTTCATTTTCTCCTCCTTGTATAAATCCTGGT
TGCTGTCTCTTTATGAGGAGTTGTGGCCCGTTGTCAGGCAACGTGGCGTGGTGTGCACTGTGTTTGCTGA
CGCAACCCCCACTGGTTGGGGCATTGCCACCACCTGTCAGCTCCTTTCCGGGACTTTCGCTTTCCCCCTC
CCTATTGCCACGGCGGAACTCATCGCCGCCTGCCTTGCCCGCTGCTGGACAGGGGCTCGGCTGTTGGGCA
CTGACAATTCCGTGGTGTTGTCGGGGAAATCATCGTCCTTTCCTTGGCTGCTCGCCTGTGTTGCCACCTG
GATTCTGCGCGGGACGTCCTTCTGCTACGTCCCTTCGGCCCTCAATCCAGCGGACCTTCCTTCCCGCGGC
CTGCTGCCGGCTCTGCGGCCTCTTCCGCGTCTACGCCTTCGCCCTCAGACGAGTCGGATCTCCCTTTGGG
CCGCCTCCCCGCAGGTACCTTTAAGACCAATGACTTACAAGGCAGCTGTAGATCTTAGCCACTTTTTAAA
AGAAAAGGGGGGACTGGAAGGGCTAATTCACTCCCAAAGAAGTCAAGATCTGCTTTTTGCCTGTACTGGG
TCTCTCTGGTTAGACCAGAGTCTCTCTGGTTAGACCAGATCTGAGCCTGGGAGCTCTCTGGCTAACTAGG
GAACCCACTGCTTAAGCCTCAATAAAGCTTGCCTTGAGTGCTTCAAGTAGTGTGTGCCCGTCTGTTGTGT
GACTCTGGTAACTAGAGATCCCTCAGACCCTTTTAGTCAGTGTGGAAAATCTCTAGCAGTTTAAACCCGC
TGATCAGCCTCGACTGTGCCTTCTAGTTGCCAGCCATCTGTTGTTTGCCCCTCCCCCGTGCCTTCCTTGA
CCCTGGAAGGTGCCACTCCCACTGTCCTTTCCTAATAAAATGAGGAAATTGCATCGCATTGTCTGAGTAG
GTGTCATTCTATTCTGGGGGGTGGGGTGGGGCAGGACAGCAAGGGGGAGGATTGGGAAGTCAATAGCAGG
CATGCTGGGGATGCGGTGGGCTCTATGGGCGGCCGTTAATTAAGCTTTTGTTCCCTTTAGTGAGGGTTAA
TTGCGCGCTTGGCGTAATCATGGTCATAGCTGTTTCCTGTGTGAAATTGTTATCCGCTCACAATTCCACA
CAACATACGAGCCGGGAGCATAAAGTGTAAAGCCTGGGGTGCCTAATGAGTGAGCTAACTCACATTAATT
GCGTTGCGCTCACTGCCCGCTTTCCAGTCGGGAAACCTGTCGTGCCAGCTGCATTAATGAATCGGCCAAC
GCGCGGGGAGAGGCGGTTTGCGTATTGGGCGCTCTTCCGCTTCCTCGCTCACTGACTCGCTGCGCTCGGT
CGTTCGGCTGCGGCGAGCGGTATCAGCTCACTCAAAGGCGGTAATACGGTTATCCACAGAATCAGGGGAT
AACGCAGGAAAGAACATGTGAGCAAAAGGCCAGCAAAAGGCCAGGAACCGTAAAAAGGCCGCGTTGCTGG
CGTTTTTCCATAGGCTCCGCCCCCCTGACGAGCATCACAAAAATCGACGCTCAAGTCAGAGGTGGCGAAA
CCCGACAGGACTATAAAGATACCAGGCGTTTCCCCCTGGAAGCTCCCTCGTGCGCTCTCCTGTTCCGACC
CTGCCGCTTACCGGATACCTGTCCGCCTTTCTCCCTTCGGGAAGCGTGGCGCTTTCTCATAGCTCACGCT
GTAGGTATCTCAGTTCGGTGTAGGTCGTTCGCTCCAAGCTGGGCTGTGTGCACGAACCCCCCGTTCAGCC
CGACCGCTGCGCCTTATCCGGTAACTATCGTCTTGAGTCCAACCCGGTAAGACACGACTTATCGCCACTG
GCAGCAGCCACTGGTAACAGGATTAGCAGAGCGAGGTATGTAGGCGGTGCTACAGAGTTCTTGAAGTGGT
GGCCTAACTACGGCTACACTAGAAGAACAGTATTTGGTATCTGCGCTCTGCTGAAGCCAGTTACCTTCGG
AAAAAGAGTTGGTAGCTCTTGATCCGGCAAACAAACCACCGCTGGTAGCGGTGGTTTTTTTGTTTGCAAG
CAGCAGATTACGCGCAGAAAAAAAGGATCTCAAGAAGATCCTTTGATCTTTTCTACGGGGTCTGACGCTC
AGTGGAACGAAAACTCACGTTAAGGGATTTTGGTCATGAGATTATCAAAAAGGATCTTCACCTAGATCCT
TTTAAATTAAAAATGAAGTTTTAAATCAATCTAAAGTATATATGAGTAAACTTGGTCTGACAGTTACCAA
TGCTTAATCAGTGAGGCACCTATCTCAGCGATCTGTCTATTTCGTTCATCCATAGTTGCCTGACTCCCCG
TCGTGTAGATAACTACGATACGGGAGGGCTTACCATCTGGCCCCAGTGCTGCAATGATACCGCGAGACCC
ACGCTCACCGGCTCCAGATTTATCAGCAATAAACCAGCCAGCCGGAAGGGCCGAGCGCAGAAGTGGTCCT
GCAACTTTATCCGCCTCCATCCAGTCTATTAATTGTTGCCGGGAAGCTAGAGTAAGTAGTTCGCCAGTTA
ATAGTTTGCGCAACGTTGTTGCCATTGCTACAGGCATCGTGGTGTCACGCTCGTCGTTTGGTATGGCTTC
ATTCAGCTCCGGTTCCCAACGATCAAGGCGAGTTACATGATCCCCCATGTTGTGCAAAAAAGCGGTTAGC
TCCTTCGGTCCTCCGATCGTTGTCAGAAGTAAGTTGGCCGCAGTGTTATCACTCATGGTTATGGCAGCAC
TGCATAATTCTCTTACTGTCATGCCATCCGTAAGATGCTTTTCTGTGACTGGTGAGTACTCAACCAAGTC
ATTCTGAGAATAGTGTATGCGGCGACCGAGTTGCTCTTGCCCGGCGTCAATACGGGATAATACCGCGCCA
CATAGCAGAACTTTAAAAGTGCTCATCATTGGAAAACGTTCTTCGGGGCGAAAACTCTCAAGGATCTTAC
CGCTGTTGAGATCCAGTTCGATGTAACCCACTCGTGCACCCAACTGATCTTCAGCATCTTTTACTTTCAC
CAGCGTTTCTGGGTGAGCAAAAACAGGAAGGCAAAATGCCGCAAAAAAGGGAATAAGGGCGACACGGAAA
TGTTGAATACTCATACTCTTCCTTTTTCAATATTATTGAAGCATTTATCAGGGTTATTGTCTCATGAGCG
GATACATATTTGAATGTATTTAGAAAAATAAACAAATAGGGGTTCCGCGCACATTTCCCCGAAAAGTGCC
AC
Features (pLannotate 1.2.2; 28 found; start..end, strand, type, name):
     30..458     -  rep_origin     f1 ori (sequence partly withheld): f1 bacteriophage origin of replication; arrow indicates direction of (+) strand synthesis
    463..618     -  CDS            lacZα (fragment): LacZα fragment of β-galactosidase; lacZ fragment
    626..644     +  promoter       T7 promoter: promoter for bacteriophage T7 RNA polymerase
    658..958     +  enhancer       CMV enhancer: human cytomegalovirus immediate early enhancer
    959..1158    +  promoter       CMV promoter: human cytomegalovirus (CMV) immediate early promoter
   1176..1356    +  LTR            5' LTR (truncated): truncated 5' long terminal repeat (LTR) from HIV-1
   1403..1528    +  misc_feature   HIV-1 Ψ: packaging signal of human immunodeficiency virus type 1
   1512..1850    +  CDS            HIV-1 gag (fragment): gag protein from human immunodeficiency virus 1; gag
   2027..2260    +  misc_feature   RRE: The Rev response element (RRE) of HIV-1 allows for Rev-dependent mRNA export from the nucleus to the cytoplasm.
   2637..2737    +  CDS            Rev (fragment): human immunodeficiency virus 1 (HIV-1) Rev protein; rev; enhances nuclear export of unspliced and incompletely spliced viral mRNAs
   2787..2904    +  misc_feature   cPPT/CTS: central polypurine tract and central termination sequence of HIV-1
   2979..3219    +  promoter       U6 promoter: RNA polymerase III promoter for human U6 snRNA
   3266..3333    +  misc_RNA       tracrRNA (fragment): trans-activating CRISPR RNA for the Streptococcus pyogenes CRISPR/Cas9 system
   3356..3855    +  promoter       PGK promoter: mouse phosphoglycerate kinase 1 promoter
   3895..4491    +  CDS            PuroR (fragment): puromycin N-acetyltransferase; pac from Streptomyces; confers resistance to puromycin
   4564..5262    +  CDS            TagBFP: TagBFP is a basic (constitutively fluorescent) blue fluorescent protein published in 2008, derived from Entacmaea quadricolor. It is reported to be a very rapidly-maturing monomer with very low acid sensitivity.
   5274..5860    +  misc_feature   WPRE: woodchuck hepatitis virus posttranscriptional regulatory element
   5854..6000    +  CDS            nef (fragment): NEF_HV1LA - Experimental evidence at protein level: Swiss-Prot protein existence level 1. Extracellular Nef protein targets CD4(+) T-lymphocytes for apoptosis by interacting with CXCR4 surface receptors. From Human immunodeficiency virus type 1 group M subtype B (isolate Lai) (HIV-1).
   6008..6186    +  LTR            5' LTR (truncated): truncated 5' long terminal repeat (LTR) from HIV-1
   6212..6323    +  polyA_signal   bGH poly(A) signal: bovine growth hormone polyadenylation signal
   6462..6480    -  promoter       T3 promoter: promoter for bacteriophage T3 RNA polymerase
   6525..6541    -  protein_bind   lac operator: The lac repressor binds to the lac operator to inhibit transcription in E. coli. This inhibition can be relieved by adding lactose or isopropyl-β-D-thiogalactopyranoside (IPTG). lac repressor encoded by lacI
   6549..6579    -  promoter       lac promoter: promoter for the E. coli lac operon
   6594..6615    -  protein_bind   CAP binding site: CAP binding activates transcription in the presence of cAMP. E. coli catabolite activator protein
   6628..6720    -  CDS            lacI (fragment): lac repressor; lacI; The lac repressor binds to the lac operator to inhibit transcription in E. coli. This inhibition can be relieved by adding lactose or isopropyl-β-D-thiogalactopyranoside (IPTG).
   6903..7491    -  rep_origin     ori: high-copy-number ColE1/pMB1/pBR322/pUC origin of replication
   7662..8522    -  CDS            AmpR: β-lactamase; bla; confers resistance to ampicillin, carbenicillin, and related antibiotics
   8523..8627    -  promoter       AmpR promoter: bla
