[The description below was written by a language model from this plasmid's Addgene catalogue record and pLannotate feature annotations shown in this document.]
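Description:
pKLV2-U6gRNA5(Ndufa2-g1)-PGKpuroBFP-W is an 8,650-nt lentiviral CRISPR guide RNA vector built on the pKLV2-U6gRNA5(BbsI)-PGKpuroBFP-W backbone. It carries a single guide directed against mouse Ndufa2, a gene also known as B8. In bacteria the plasmid is maintained through a high-copy ColE1/pUC-type origin and selected with ampicillin via the β-lactamase gene. An f1 origin, lacZα and lac promoter/operator remnants, and flanking T7 and T3 promoters are also annotated, typical leftovers of a phagemid-type cloning backbone.

The viral transfer cassette begins with a CMV enhancer/promoter fused to a truncated HIV-1 5' LTR, which drives production of the genomic RNA in packaging cells. This is followed by the Ψ packaging signal with a gag fragment, the Rev response element for Rev-dependent nuclear export, and the cPPT/CTS. Downstream, a human U6 RNA polymerase III promoter transcribes the Ndufa2 spacer, which was cloned into BbsI sites that were destroyed in the process. The spacer is joined to an S. pyogenes Cas9 guide scaffold, annotated as a tracrRNA fragment. A mouse PGK promoter then expresses puromycin N-acetyltransferase followed by TagBFP, so transduced cells can be selected with puromycin and tracked by blue fluorescence. The table does not annotate the element linking these two coding sequences. A WPRE enhances transcript expression, and the cassette ends with a truncated 3' LTR (labelled as a 5' LTR by the annotation tool) and a bGH polyadenylation signal.

No Cas9 is encoded, so the nuclease must be supplied separately in the target cells. The construct is intended for knocking out Ndufa2 in mouse cells, and the associated publication describes a genome-wide CRISPR knockout screen of naive pluripotency.
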