Addgene plasmid #105030: pKLV2-U6gRNA5(Ndufa2-g1)-PGKpuroBFP-W
Purpose: Lentiviral gRNA plasmid targeting mouse Ndufa2 , co-expression of TagBFP
Depositing lab: Kosuke Yusa. Depositing organization: Wellcome Sanger Institute. Publication: Genome-wide CRISPR-KO Screen Uncovers mTORC1-Mediated Gsk3 Regulation in Naive Pluripotency Maintenance and Dissolution. Li M, Yu JSL, Tilgner K, Ong SH, Koike-Yusa H, Yusa K. Cell Rep. 2018 Jul 10;24(2):489-502. doi: 10.1016/j.celrep.2018.06.027. PubMed 29996108.
Backbone
  Vector backbone: pKLV2-U6gRNA5(BbsI)-PGKpuroBFP-W
  Backbone manufacturer: Yusa Lab
  Vector type: Mammalian Expression, Lentiviral, CRISPR
  Selectable markers: Puromycin
Growth in bacteria
  Bacterial resistance: Ampicillin, 100 μg/mL
  Growth temperature: 37°C
  Growth strain: NEB Stable
  Copy number: High Copy
Gene/Insert
  Gene/Insert name: Ndufa2
  gRNA/shRNA sequence: CCAAGCTTTGGGCCCGCTA
  Species: M. musculus (mouse)
  Entrez Gene: Ndufa2 (a.k.a. B8, C1-B8, AV000592)
  Promoter: U6
  Cloning method: Restriction Enzyme; 5′ cloning site BbsI (destroyed during cloning); 3′ cloning site BbsI (destroyed during cloning)
  Sequencing primers: 5′ LKO.1 5'
Terms and licenses: Academic/Nonprofit Terms; Industry Terms: Not Available to Industry
How to cite: pKLV2-U6gRNA5(Ndufa2-g1)-PGKpuroBFP-W was a gift from Kosuke Yusa (Addgene plasmid # 105030 ; http://n2t.net/addgene:105030 ; RRID:Addgene_105030)
